Addgene plasmid #152661: pGBW-m4134544
Purpose: Mammalian expression plasmid for SARS-CoV-2 N (nucleocapsid)
Depositing lab: Ginkgo Bioworks & Benjie Chen. Depositing organization: Ginkgo Bioworks.
Backbone
  Vector backbone: pTwist_CMV_6
  Backbone size w/o insert (bp): 4180
  Vector type: Mammalian Expression
Growth in bacteria
  Bacterial resistance: Ampicillin, 100 μg/mL
  Growth temperature: 37°C
  Growth strain: DH5alpha
  Copy number: High Copy
Gene/Insert
  Gene/Insert name: SARS-CoV-2 N (nucleocapsid) (alt names: nucleocapsid phosphoprotein; N protein)
  Species: Severe acute respiratory syndrome coronavirus 2
  Insert size (bp): 1253
  Mutation: wt
  Entrez Gene: N (a.k.a. GU280_gp10)
  Promoter: CMV
  Tag / fusion protein: Cleavable TEV;TapTag (C terminal on backbone)
  Cloning method: Unknown
Resource information
  A portion of this plasmid was derived from a plasmid made by: GinkgoBioworks
Depositor comments: NCBI reference sequence: YP_009724397.2
How to cite: pGBW-m4134544 was a gift from Ginkgo Bioworks & Benjie Chen (Addgene plasmid # 152661 ; http://n2t.net/addgene:152661 ; RRID:Addgene_152661)
