[The description below was written by a language model from this plasmid's Addgene catalogue record and pLannotate feature annotations shown in this document.]
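Description:
pGBW-m4134544 is a mammalian expression plasmid built on the pTwist_CMV_6 backbone for producing the wild-type SARS-CoV-2 nucleocapsid (N) protein in transfected mammalian cells. It is maintained in E. coli through a high-copy ColE1/pUC-type origin and selected with ampicillin via a β-lactamase (AmpR) gene. A short additional β-lactamase fragment is also annotated near the origin and appears to be a backbone remnant rather than a functional marker.

The N coding sequence sits immediately downstream of CMV immediate-early regulatory elements, annotated as the CMV enhancer plus promoter segments, one of which matches a truncated CMV variant. The catalogue entry simply lists the promoter as CMV. The open reading frame continues into a backbone-encoded C-terminal tag, described in the record as a TEV-cleavable TAP tag. The feature table is consistent with this: a short fragment matching human myosin light chain kinase 2, the usual source of a calmodulin-binding peptide, is followed by a fragment of Staphylococcus aureus protein A containing immunoglobulin-binding domains. Together these modules form a classical tandem affinity purification handle, allowing sequential capture on IgG and calmodulin resins with protease release in between. The TEV site itself is not separately annotated.

An SV40 polyadenylation signal lies after the tag, although it is annotated on the opposite strand. The expression unit and bacterial elements are flanked by T7 and rrnG terminators, a synthetic poly(A) signal and β-globin insulator elements, which presumably limit transcriptional read-through and interference. The construct is suited to expressing tagged N protein for purification or for recovering associated host factors in interaction studies, although the record states only expression as its purpose.
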