Features (pLannotate 1.2.2; 18 found; start..end, strand, type, name):
      5..1261    +  CDS            N: NCAP_SARS2 - Experimental evidence at protein level: Swiss-Prot protein existence level 1. Packages the positive strand viral genome RNA into a helical ribonucleocapsid (RNP) and plays a fundamental role during virion assembly through its interactions with the viral genome and membrane protein M. Plays an important role in enhancing the efficiency of subgenomic viral RNA transcription as well as viral replication (By similarity). May modulate transforming growth factor-beta signaling by binding host smad3 (By similarity). From Severe acute respiratory syndrome coronavirus 2 (2019-nCoV) (SARS-C
   1316..1393    +  CDS            MYLK2 (fragment): MYLK2_HUMAN - Experimental evidence at protein level: Swiss-Prot protein existence level 1. Implicated in the level of global muscle contraction and cardiac function. Phosphorylates a specific serine in the N-terminus of a myosin light chain. From Homo sapiens (Human).
   1475..1825    +  CDS            spa (fragment): SPA_STAAU - Experimental evidence at protein level: Swiss-Prot protein existence level 1. Plays a role in the inhibition of the host innate and adaptive immune responses. Possesses five immunoglobulin-binding domains that capture both the fragment crystallizable region (Fc region) and the Fab region (part of Ig that identifies antigen) of immunoglobulins (By similarity). In turn, Staphylococcus aureus is protected from phagocytic killing via inhibition of Ig Fc region. In addition, the host elicited B-cell response is prevented due to a decrease of antibody-secreting cell proliferation that en
   1890..2011    -  polyA_signal   SV40 poly(A) signal: SV40 polyadenylation signal
   2034..2103    -  CDS            large T antigen (fragment): large T antigen from SV40 (simian virus 40)
   2126..2172    +  terminator     T7 terminator: transcription terminator for bacteriophage T7 RNA polymerase
   2202..2338    +  terminator     rrnG terminator: transcription terminator from the E. coli ribosomal RNA rrnG operon (Albrechtsen et al., 1991)
   2383..2454    +  misc_feature   3' β-globin insulator: insulator downstream of the human β-globin locus (Farrell et al., 2002)
   2680..3268    -  rep_origin     ori: high-copy-number ColE1/pMB1/pBR322/pUC origin of replication
   3440..3504    -  CDS            bla(M) (fragment): β-lactamase lacking the signal sequence; bla(M); allows cytosolic expression of β-lactamase
   4014..4874    +  CDS            AmpR: β-lactamase; bla; confers resistance to ampicillin, carbenicillin, and related antibiotics
   4887..5023    +  terminator     rrnG terminator: transcription terminator from the E. coli ribosomal RNA rrnG operon (Albrechtsen et al., 1991)
   5175..5246    +  misc_feature   5' β-globin insulator: insulator upstream of the human β-globin locus (Farrell et al., 2002)
   5251..5297    -  terminator     T7 terminator: transcription terminator for bacteriophage T7 RNA polymerase
   5315..5363    -  polyA_signal   poly(A) signal: synthetic polyadenylation signal
   5444..5747    +  enhancer       CMV enhancer: human cytomegalovirus immediate early enhancer
   5820..5837    -  promoter       CMV promoter (fragment): human cytomegalovirus (CMV) immediate early promoter
   5900..5951    +  promoter       CMVd2 promoter: truncated human cytomegalovirus (CMV) immediate early promoter that yields moderately reduced expression relative to the full-length promoter
>Addgene plasmid #152661 | pGBW-m4134544 | depositor full sequence | sequence record 295673 | Full Sequence
CACCATGTCTGATAATGGACCACAGAACCAACGCAATGCACCCCGAATCACTTTTGGCGGTCCGTCCGAC
AGTACCGGGAGCAACCAGAACGGCGAAAGATCGGGAGCTCGTTCAAAACAGCGGAGGCCTCAAGGGTTAC
CCAATAACACGGCCAGCTGGTTCACAGCGTTGACCCAGCATGGCAAGGAGGACCTCAAGTTCCCTCGGGG
TCAGGGGGTCCCAATAAATACAAACAGTTCCCCTGATGACCAAATTGGATACTATAGACGCGCTACTAGG
AGGATCCGTGGCGGGGATGGAAAAATGAAGGACCTTTCTCCCAGATGGTACTTTTATTACCTGGGTACTG
GCCCAGAGGCCGGTCTACCGTATGGAGCAAACAAAGATGGCATTATTTGGGTGGCCACGGAAGGAGCACT
GAATACCCCAAAGGATCACATCGGCACCCGGAATCCAGCCAACAATGCTGCTATCGTTCTGCAACTCCCC
CAGGGGACAACATTGCCTAAAGGCTTCTATGCCGAGGGCAGTAGAGGTGGCAGCCAGGCGTCCTCACGCA
GCTCTTCTCGATCTCGGAACAGCTCAAGAAATTCCACTCCCGGGAGTTCCCGAGGAACCAGCCCAGCAAG
GATGGCTGGCAATGGTGGAGATGCCGCTCTGGCCCTACTTCTGCTGGACCGCCTCAATCAGTTAGAATCA
AAGATGTCGGGGAAGGGGCAGCAACAGCAGGGACAGACCGTAACTAAAAAGAGTGCAGCGGAGGCCTCTA
AAAAGCCTCGGCAGAAACGTACGGCAACAAAGGCTTACAACGTGACCCAGGCCTTTGGCCGTAGAGGACC
CGAACAGACACAAGGGAACTTTGGTGACCAAGAGTTGATAAGGCAGGGAACCGACTACAAACACTGGCCT
CAGATCGCCCAATTCGCACCGAGCGCGAGCGCATTTTTCGGAATGTCACGAATTGGCATGGAGGTGACAC
CTTCGGGAACCTGGCTGACATACACTGGCGCCATAAAGCTCGATGACAAAGATCCCAACTTCAAGGATCA
AGTCATCTTGCTGAATAAGCATATTGACGCGTATAAAACTTTTCCACCCACGGAACCGAAGAAGGACAAG
AAAAAGAAAGCTGATGAGACACAGGCGCTTCCACAAAGGCAGAAAAAGCAGCAGACGGTTACTCTACTGC
CCGCCGCAGACCTAGATGACTTCTCCAAACAGCTTCAGCAGTCTATGAGTAGCGCCGACTCAACCCAAGC
TGAAAACCTTTACTTTCAGTCGGGACGGCGAATCCCGGGGCTGATAAATCCCTGGAAAAGGAGATGGAAG
AAGAACTTTATTGCAGTGTCTGCGGCTAACCGGTTCAAAAAGATCAGTTCAAGCGGCGCCCTAGATTACG
ACATTCCTACGACCGCCTCCGAGAATCTCTATTTCCAGGGTGAATTTGGCTTGGCACAACATGACGAGGC
CGTCGATAACAAGTTTAATAAAGAACAGCAGAACGCTTTCTATGAGATCCTTCACTTACCAAATCTGAAC
GAAGAGCAACGCAACGCTTTCATTCAGAGCCTGAAAGACGATCCCTCGCAGTCTGCAAATCTCCTGGCCG
AAGCCAAGAAGCTGAATGACGCACAGGCTCCAAAAGTTGATAACAAGTTTAACAAGGAGCAGCAGAATGC
TTTCTACGAGATATTGCACCTTCCTAATCTGAATGAGGAACAAAGAAATGCATTTATCCAGTCCCTAAAA
GACGATCCATCACAGAGTGCCAACCTGCTTGCGGAAGCCAAAAAGCTCAATGATGCCCAGGCCCCGAAAG
TAGACGCGAACCATCAATAAGCTAGCTTGACTGACTGAGATACAGCGTACCTTCAGCTCACAGACATGAT
AAGATACATTGATGAGTTTGGACAAACCACAACTAGAATGCAGTGAAAAAAATGCTTTATTTGTGAAATT
TGTGATGCTATTGCTTTATTTGTAACCATTATAAGCTGCAATAAACAAGTTAACAACAACAATTGCATTC
ATTTTATGTTTCAGGTTCAGGGGGAGGTGTGGGAGGTTTTTTAAAGCAAGTAAAACCTCTACAAATGTGG
TATTGGCCCATCTCTATCGGTATCGTAGCATAACCCCTTGGGGCCTCTAAACGGGTCTTGAGGGGTTTTT
TGTGCCCCTCGGGCCGGATTGCTATCTACCGGCATTGGCGCAGAAAAAAATGCCTGATGCGACGCTGCGC
GTCTTATACTCCCACATATGCCAGATTCAGCAACGGATACGGCTTCCCCAACTTGCCCACTTCCATACGT
GTCCTCCTTACCAGAAATTTATCCTTAAGGTCGTCAGCTATCCTGCAGGCGATCTCTCGATTTCGATCAA
GACATTCCTTTAATGGTCTTTTCTGGACACCACTAGGGGTCAGAAGTAGTTCATCAAACTTTCTTCCCTC
CCTAATCTCATTGGTTACCTTGGGCTATCGAAACTTAATTAACCAGTCAAGTCAGCTACTTGGCGAGATC
GACTTGTCTGGGTTTCGACTACGCTCAGAATTGCGTCAGTCAAGTTCGATCTGGTCCTTGCTATTGCACC
CGTTCTCCGATTACGAGTTTCATTTAAATCATGTGAGCAAAAGGCCAGCAAAAGGCCAGGAACCGTAAAA
AGGCCGCGTTGCTGGCGTTTTTCCATAGGCTCCGCCCCCCTGACGAGCATCACAAAAATCGACGCTCAAG
TCAGAGGTGGCGAAACCCGACAGGACTATAAAGATACCAGGCGTTTCCCCCTGGAAGCTCCCTCGTGCGC
TCTCCTGTTCCGACCCTGCCGCTTACCGGATACCTGTCCGCCTTTCTCCCTTCGGGAAGCGTGGCGCTTT
CTCATAGCTCACGCTGTAGGTATCTCAGTTCGGTGTAGGTCGTTCGCTCCAAGCTGGGCTGTGTGCACGA
ACCCCCCGTTCAGCCCGACCGCTGCGCCTTATCCGGTAACTATCGTCTTGAGTCCAACCCGGTAAGACAC
GACTTATCGCCACTGGCAGCAGCCACTGGTAACAGGATTAGCAGAGCGAGGTATGTAGGCGGTGCTACAG
AGTTCTTGAAGTGGTGGCCTAACTACGGCTACACTAGAAGAACAGTATTTGGTATCTGCGCTCTGCTGAA
GCCAGTTACCTTCGGAAAAAGAGTTGGTAGCTCTTGATCCGGCAAACAAACCACCGCTGGTAGCGGTGGT
TTTTTTGTTTGCAAGCAGCAGATTACGCGCAGAAAAAAAGGATCTCAAGAAGATCCTTTGATCTTTTCTA
CGGGGTCTGACGCTCAGTGGAACGAAAACTCACGTTAAGGGATTTTGGTCATGAGATTATCAAAAAGGAT
CTTCACCTAGATCCTTTTAAATTAAAAATGAAGTTTTAAATCAATCTAAAGTATATATGAGTAAACTTGG
TCTGACAGTTACCAATGCTTAATCAGTGAGGCACCTATCTCAGCGATCTGTCTATTTCGTTCATCCATAG
TTGCATTTAAATTTCCGAACTCTCCAAGGCCCTCGTCGGAAAATCTTCAAACCTTTCGTCCGATCCATCT
TGCAGGCTACCTCTCGAACGAACTATCGCAAGTCTCTTGGCCGGCCTTGCGCCTTGGCTATTGCTTGGCA
GCGCCTATCGCCAGGTATTACTCCAATCCCGAATATCCGAGATCGGGATCACCCGAGAGAAGTTCAACCT
ACATCCTCAATCCCGATCTATCCGAGATCCGAGGAATATCGAAATCGGGGCGCGCCTGGTGTACCGAGAA
CGATCCTCTCAGTGCGAGTCTCGACGATCCATATCGTTGCTTGGCAGTCAGCCAGTCGGAATCCAGCTTG
GGACCCAGGAAGTCCAATCGTCAGATATTGTACTCAAGCCTGGTCACGGCAGCGTACCGATCTGTTTAAA
CCTAGATATTGATAGTCTGATCGGTCAACGTATAATCGAGTCCTAGCTTTTGCAAACATCTATCAAGAGA
CAGGATCAGCAGGAGGCTTTCGCATGAGTATTCAACATTTCCGTGTCGCCCTTATTCCCTTTTTTGCGGC
ATTTTGCCTTCCTGTTTTTGCTCACCCAGAAACGCTGGTGAAAGTAAAAGATGCTGAAGATCAGTTGGGT
GCGCGAGTGGGTTACATCGAACTGGATCTCAACAGCGGTAAGATCCTTGAGAGTTTTCGCCCCGAAGAAC
GCTTTCCAATGATGAGCACTTTTAAAGTTCTGCTATGTGGCGCGGTATTATCCCGTATTGACGCCGGGCA
AGAGCAACTCGGTCGCCGCATACACTATTCTCAGAATGACTTGGTTGAGTATTCACCAGTCACAGAAAAG
CATCTTACGGATGGCATGACAGTAAGAGAATTATGCAGTGCTGCCATAACCATGAGTGATAACACTGCGG
CCAACTTACTTCTGACAACGATTGGAGGACCGAAGGAGCTAACCGCTTTTTTGCACAACATGGGGGATCA
TGTAACTCGCCTTGATCGTTGGGAACCGGAGCTGAATGAAGCCATACCAAACGACGAGCGTGACACCACG
ATGCCTGTAGCAATGGCAACAACCTTGCGTAAACTATTAACTGGCGAACTACTTACTCTAGCTTCCCGGC
AACAGTTGATAGACTGGATGGAGGCGGATAAAGTTGCAGGACCACTTCTGCGCTCGGCCCTTCCGGCTGG
CTGGTTTATTGCTGATAAATCTGGAGCCGGTGAGCGTGGGTCTCGCGGTATCATTGCAGCACTGGGGCCA
GATGGTAAGCCCTCCCGTATCGTAGTTATCTACACGACGGGGAGTCAGGCAACTATGGATGAACGAAATA
GACAGATCGCTGAGATAGGTGCCTCACTGATTAAGCATTGGTAACCGATTCTAGGTGCATTGGCGCAGAA
AAAAATGCCTGATGCGACGCTGCGCGTCTTATACTCCCACATATGCCAGATTCAGCAACGGATACGGCTT
CCCCAACTTGCCCACTTCCATACGTGTCCTCCTTACCAGAAATTTATCCTTAAGATCCCGAATCGTTTAA
ACTCGACTCTGGCTCTATCGAATCTCCGTCGTTTCGAGCTTACGCGAACAGCCGTGGCGCTCATTTGCTC
GTCGGGCATCGAATCTCGTCAGCTATCGTCAGCTTACCTTTTTGGCAGCGATCGCGGCTCCCGACATCTT
GGACCATTAGCTCCACAGGTATCTTCTTCCCTCTAGTGGTCATAACAGCAGCTTCAGCTACCTCTCAATT
CAAAAAACCCCTCAAGACCCGTTTAGAGGCCCCAAGGGGTTATGCTATCAATCGTTGCGTTACACACACA
AAAAACCAACACACATCCATCTTCGATGGATAGCGATTTTATTATCTAACTGCTGATCGAGTGTAGCCAG
ATCTAGTAATCAATTACGGGGTCATTAGTTCATAGCCCATATATGGAGTTCCGCGTTACATAACTTACGG
TAAATGGCCCGCCTGGCTGACCGCCCAACGACCCCCGCCCATTGACGTCAATAATGACGTATGTTCCCAT
AGTAACGCCAATAGGGACTTTCCATTGACGTCAATGGGTGGAGTATTTACGGTAAACTGCCCACTTGGCA
GTACATCAAGTGTATCATATGCCAAGTACGCCCCCTATTGACGTCAATGACGGTAAATGGCCCGCCTGGC
ATTATGCCCAGTACATGACCTTATGGGACTTTCCTACTTGGCAGTACATCTACGTATTAGTCATCGCTAT
TACCATGCTGATGCGGTTTTGGCAGTACATCAATGGGCGTGGATAGCGGTTTGACTCACGGGGATTTCCA
AGTCTCCACCCCATTGACGTCAATGGGAGTTTGTTTTGGCACCAAAATCAACGGGACTTTCCAAAATGTC
GTAACAACTCCGCCCCATTGACGCAAATGGGCGGTAGGCGTGTACGGTGGGAGGTCTATATAAGCAGAGC
TGGTTTAGTGAACCGTCAGATCAGATCTTTGTCGATCCTACCATCCACTCGACACACCCGCCAGCGGCCG
C
